Addgene plasmid #60759: pZS1[GalS-L,LacI-L]
Purpose: Contains PIq driving expression GalS-L, and PI driving expression of LacI-L.
Depositing lab: Matthew Bennett. Depositing organization: Rice University. Publication: Modular, Multi-Input Transcriptional Logic Gating with Orthogonal LacI/GalR Family Chimeras. Shis DL, Hussain F, Meinhardt S, Swint-Kruse L, Bennett MR. ACS Synth Biol. 2014 Sep 19;3(9):645-51. doi: 10.1021/sb500262f. Epub 2014 Jul 28. PubMed 25035932.
Backbone
  Vector backbone: pZS5
  Backbone manufacturer: Expressys
  Backbone size w/o insert (bp): 4040
  Total vector size (bp): 6374
  Modifications to backbone: Insertion of both a PI and PIq driven ORFs.
  Vector type: Bacterial Expression, Synthetic Biology
Growth in bacteria
  Bacterial resistance: Ampicillin, 100 μg/mL
  Growth temperature: 37°C
  Growth strain: DH10B
  Copy number: Low Copy
Gene/Insert 1
  Gene/Insert name: GalS-L (alt name: LLhS_Q54A)
  Species: Synthetic
  Insert size (bp): 1048
  Mutation: LacI/GalR repressor chimera. LacI DBD with GalS LBD. Contains point mutation Q54A, E191K
Gene/Insert 2
  Gene/Insert name: wt LacI
  Species: Synthetic
  Insert size (bp): 1083
Terms and licenses: Academic/Nonprofit Terms; Industry Terms: Not Available to Industry
Depositor comments: GalS-L also described as LLhS_Q54A in PLoS One. 2013 Dec 30;8(12):e83502. doi: 10.1371/journal.pone.0083502. eCollection 2013. Rheostats and toggle switches for modulating protein function. Meinhardt S, Manley MW Jr, Parente DJ, Swint-Kruse L.
How to cite: pZS1[GalS-L,LacI-L] was a gift from Matthew Bennett (Addgene plasmid # 60759 ; http://n2t.net/addgene:60759 ; RRID:Addgene_60759)
