[The description below was written by a language model from this plasmid's Addgene catalogue record and pLannotate feature annotations shown in this document.]
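Description:
pZS1[GalS-L,LacI-L] is a low-copy bacterial expression plasmid of about 6.4 kb, built for synthetic biology work in E. coli on a pZS-series backbone (recorded as pZS5). It replicates from the pSC101 origin, which depends on the plasmid-encoded Rep101 (RepA) protein and keeps copy number low. It is selected with ampicillin through a β-lactamase gene driven by its own promoter and followed by the lambda t0 terminator.

The payload is a pair of divergently oriented repressor cassettes. On the reverse strand, the lacIq promoter, a single-base variant of the lacI promoter that raises expression roughly tenfold, drives GalS-L (also called LLhS_Q54A). GalS-L is a synthetic LacI/GalR-family chimera that joins the LacI DNA-binding domain to the GalS ligand-binding domain and carries the point mutations Q54A and E191K. The annotation software labels this ORF simply as galS because most of its length matches that protein. On the forward strand, the wild-type lacI promoter drives unmodified LacI. Both repressors therefore recognise the lac operator ("-L") but respond to different inducers: IPTG or lactose for LacI, and galactose or D-fucose as annotated for the GalS sensing domain. Downstream of lacI the feature table also shows a fragment of a T5 promoter, a λ attP site and the rrnB T1 terminator. The record does not explain the role of these elements.

The plasmid serves as a constitutive repressor supply for modular, multi-input transcriptional logic gates. Because two repressors share one operator specificity, a lac-operator-controlled promoter should become active only when both inducers are present, which gives AND-like behaviour. The regulated output promoter or reporter is not part of this construct and would presumably be provided separately.
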