Features (pLannotate 1.2.2; 12 found; start..end, strand, type, name):
     10..1044    -  CDS            galS: GALS_ECOLI - Experimental evidence at protein level: Swiss-Prot protein existence level 1. Repressor of the mgl operon. Binds galactose and D-fucose as inducers. GalS binds to an operator DNA sequence within its own coding sequence (corresponding to residues 15 to 20). From Escherichia coli (strain K12).
   1054..1131    -  promoter       lacIq promoter: lacI (mutant); In the lacIq allele, a single base change in the promoter boosts expression of the lacI gene about 10-fold.
   1258..1335    +  promoter       lacI promoter: lacI
   1336..2418    +  CDS            lacI: lac repressor; lacI; The lac repressor binds to the lac operator to inhibit transcription in E. coli. This inhibition can be relieved by adding lactose or isopropyl-β-D-thiogalactopyranoside (IPTG).
   2469..2490    +  promoter       T5 promoter (fragment): bacteriophage T5 promoter for E. coli RNA polymerase, with embedded lac operator
   2693..2924    -  protein_bind   λ attP: attP; integrase from phage λ λ integrase
   2959..3045    +  terminator     rrnB T1 terminator: Escherichia coli rrnB; transcription terminator T1 from the E. coli rrnB gene
   3580..4530    -  CDS            Rep101: RepA protein needed for replication with the pSC101 origin; rep101
   4578..4800    -  rep_origin     pSC101 ori: low-copy replication origin that requires the Rep101 protein
   5292..5386    -  terminator     lambda t0 terminator: transcription terminator from phage lambda
   5416..6276    -  CDS            AmpR: β-lactamase; bla; confers resistance to ampicillin, carbenicillin, and related antibiotics
   6277..6368    -  promoter       AmpR promoter: bla
>Addgene plasmid #60759 | pZS1[GalS-L,LacI-L] | depositor full sequence | sequence record 97741 | pZS1[GalS-L,LacI-L] sequence 6374 bps
CTCGAGTTACATCGCCTGATTTGTTGAGTTAGTGATCGCCGCCGCATTCTGGCGTGTTGCGACAGAATGG
CGACGCACTAACGTCGGCATAAAACAGTGGCTGGCACGAGGATCAATATTGCCTGCTGCCCCCTGCAAGG
CCAGTTCGGTGGCTAATTTCGCCATTGAAGCAATGGGATAACGCACGGTCGTTAATTGCGGGTCGGTGTA
ACGGGCGATGGGAATATCATCGAACCCGATGATTGAGAGATGTAACGGAATCGCAATGCCATTATCTTTT
AATGCTGTCAGTGCGCCAGCGGCCATATTGTCGTTATAAGCAAATACAGCGGTAAGTTGTAGATTGCGCC
CCAGCAGTTCAACCATCGCCGCCTCACCGCCCGGCATGTCCGGCGTACCAGCGCCAATCCAGCTTTCCGG
CGGAATAATATCCTGCTCTTTCAACGCACTCATCCAGCCTGCTTTACGCATGGCGTCATCTTCAATGCCG
TGGCTGGAAGAAAGATAACCAATACGTTGATGACCGTTATTCAGCAACATGCGCGTCGCCATTCGGGCAC
CGCTGAGATTATCCAGGCAAACGCAACGATGGGCGTACCCCGGCACAACGCGGTTGATTAACACCATACC
GGGAATGTTATCCATAAATTGCGCCAGTTCATCGTCACTCAATGCTTTTGAGTGAACAATCAACGCATTA
CAACGCTGGCGAATTAACACCTCAATGGCGTGACGCTCTTTTTCCGCTTCATGATAGCTATTGCCGATTA
GCACGTATTTCTGATGCTGCTGAGCGACCAGATCCACCGCTTTTACCAGCGCGCCGAAAAACGCATCAGA
AACGTCCATCACCACCACGCCAATGGTGTCGCTCTGTTTGCCCGCCAGTTGGGCTGCCACGCGGTTGGGA
ATGTAATTGAGCTCCGCCATCGCCGCTTCCACTTTTTCCCGCGTTTTCGCAGAAACGTGGCTGGCCTGGT
TCACCACGCGGGAAACGGTCTGATAAGAGACACCGGCATACTCTGCGACATCGTATAACGTTACTGGTTT
CACATTCACCACCCTGAATTGACTCTCTTCCGGGCGCTATCATGCCATACCGCGAAAGGTTTTGCACCAT
TCGATGGTGTCGCTAGCCTAAGAAACCATTATTATCATGACATTAACCTATAAAAATAGGCGTATCACGA
GGCCCTTTCGTCTTCACCTCGACAATTCGCGCGCGAAGGCGAAGCGGCATGCATTTACGTTGGTACCGAC
ACCATCGAATGGCGCAAAACCTTTCGCGGTATGGCATGATAGCGCCCGGAAGAGAGTCAATTCAGGGTGG
TGAATGTGAAACCAGTAACGTTATACGATGTCGCAGAGTATGCCGGTGTCTCTTATCAGACCGTTTCCCG
CGTGGTGAACCAGGCCAGCCACGTTTCTGCGAAAACGCGGGAAAAAGTGGAAGCGGCGATGGCGGAGCTG
AATTACATTCCCAACCGCGTGGCACAACAACTGGCGGGCAAACAGTCGTTGCTGATTGGCGTTGCCACCT
CCAGTCTGGCCCTGCACGCGCCGTCGCAAATTGTCGCGGCGATTAAATCTCGCGCCGATCAACTGGGTGC
CAGCGTGGTGGTGTCGATGGTAGAACGAAGCGGCGTCGAAGCCTGTAAAGCGGCGGTGCACAATCTTCTC
GCGCAACGCGTCAGTGGGCTGATCATTAACTATCCGCTGGATGACCAGGATGCCATTGCTGTGGAAGCTG
CCTGCACTAATGTTCCGGCGTTATTTCTTGATGTCTCTGACCAGACACCCATCAACAGTATTATTTTCTC
CCATGAAGACGGTACGCGACTGGGCGTGGAGCATCTGGTCGCATTGGGTCACCAGCAAATCGCGCTGTTA
GCGGGCCCATTAAGTTCTGTCTCGGCGCGTCTGCGTCTGGCTGGCTGGCATAAATATCTCACTCGCAATC
AAATTCAGCCGATAGCGGAACGGGAAGGCGACTGGAGTGCCATGTCCGGTTTTCAACAAACCATGCAAAT
GCTGAATGAGGGCATCGTTCCCACTGCGATGCTGGTTGCCAACGATCAGATGGCGCTGGGCGCAATGCGC
GCCATTACCGAGTCCGGGCTGCGCGTTGGTGCGGATATCTCGGTAGTGGGATACGACGATACCGAAGACA
GCTCATGTTATATCCCGCCGTTAACCACCATCAAACAGGATTTTCGCCTGCTGGGGCAAACCAGCGTGGA
CCGCTTGCTGCAACTCTCTCAGGGCCAGGCGGTGAAGGGCAATCAGCTGTTGCCCGTCTCACTGGTGAAA
AGAAAAACCACCCTGGCGCCCAATACGCAAACCGCCTCTCCCCGCGCGTTGGCCGATTCATTAATGCAGC
TGGCACGACAGGTTTCCCGACTGGAAAGCGGGCAGTGACCATGGGCGCAACGCAATTAATGTAAGTTAGC
GCGAATTGTCGAGGGAAATCATAAAAAATTTATTTGCTTTCAGGAAAATTTTTCTGTATAATAGATTCAT
AAATTTGAGAGAAGAGTTTAAATATGGCTGGTTCTCGCAGAAAGAAACATATCCATGAAATCCCGCCCCG
AATTCATATGTCTAGATAGCTGAGTAGCCTAGAGTGCGCGACAGGTTTGATGACAAAAAATTAGCGCAAG
AAGACAAAAATCACCTTGCGCTAATGCTCTGTTACAGGTCACTAATACCATCTAAGTAGTTGATTCATAG
TGACTGCATATGTTGTGTTTTACAGTATTATGTAGTCTGTTTTTTATGCAAAATCTAATTTAATATATTG
ATATTTATATCATTTTACGTTTCTCGTTCAGCTTTTTTATACTAAGTTGGCATTATAAAAAAGCATTGCT
TATCAATTTGTTGCAACGAACAGGTCACTATCAGTCAAAATAAAATCATTATTTGATTTCAATTTTGTCC
CACTCCCCCTAGAGGCATCAAATAAAACGAAAGGCTCAGTCGAAAGACTGGGCCTTTCGTTTTATCTGTT
GTTTGTCGGTGAACGCTCTCCTGAGTAGGACAAATCCGCCGCCCTAGACCTAGGGTACGGGTTTTGCTGC
CCGCAAACGGGCTGTTCTGGTGTTGCTAGTTTGTTATCAGAATCGCAGATCCGGCTTCAGGTTTGCCGGC
TGAAAGCGCTATTTCTTCCAGAATTGCCATGATTTTTTCCCCACGGGAGGCGTCACTGGCTCCCGTGTTG
TCGGCAGCTTTGATTCGATAAGCAGCATCGCCTGTTTCAGGCTGTCTATGTGTGACTGTTGAGCTGTAAC
AAGTTGTCTCAGGTGTTCAATTTCATGTTCTAGTTGCTTTGTTTTACTGGTTTCACCTGTTCTATTAGGT
GTTACATGCTGTTCATCTGTTACATTGTCGATCTGTTCATGGTGAACAGCTTTAAATGCACCAAAAACTC
GTAAAAGCTCTGATGTATCTATCTTTTTTACACCGTTTTCATCTGTGCATATGGACAGTTTTCCCTTTGA
TATCTAACGGTGAACAGTTGTTCTACTTTTGTTTGTTAGTCTTGATGCTTCACTGATAGATACAAGAGCC
ATAAGAACCTCAGATCCTTCCGTATTTAGCCAGTATGTTCTCTAGTGTGGTTCGTTGTTTTTGCGTGAGC
CATGAGAACGAACCATTGAGATCATGCTTACTTTGCATGTCACTCAAAAATTTTGCCTCAAAACTGGTGA
GCTGAATTTTTGCAGTTAAAGCATCGTGTAGTGTTTTTCTTAGTCCGTTACGTAGGTAGGAATCTGATGT
AATGGTTGTTGGTATTTTGTCACCATTCATTTTTATCTGGTTGTTCTCAAGTTCGGTTACGAGATCCATT
TGTCTATCTAGTTCAACTTGGAAAATCAACGTATCAGTCGGGCGGCCTCGCTTATCAACCACCAATTTCA
TATTGCTGTAAGTGTTTAAATCTTTACTTATTGGTTTCAAAACCCATTGGTTAAGCCTTTTAAACTCATG
GTAGTTATTTTCAAGCATTAACATGAACTTAAATTCATCAAGGCTAATCTCTATATTTGCCTTGTGAGTT
TTCTTTTGTGTTAGTTCTTTTAATAACCACTCATAAATCCTCATAGAGTATTTGTTTTCAAAAGACTTAA
CATGTTCCAGATTATATTTTATGAATTTTTTTAACTGGAAAAGATAAGGCAATATCTCTTCACTAAAAAC
TAATTCTAATTTTTCGCTTGAGAACTTGGCATAGTTTGTCCACTGGAAAATCTCAAAGCCTTTAACCAAA
GGATTCCTGATTTCCACAGTTCTCGTCATCAGCTCTCTGGTTGCTTTAGCTAATACACCATAAGCATTTT
CCCTACTGATGTTCATCATCTGAGCGTATTGGTTATAAGTGAACGATACCGTCCGTTCTTTCCTTGTAGG
GTTTTCAATCGTGGGGTTGAGTAGTGCCACACAGCATAAAATTAGCTTGGTTTCATGCTCCGTTAAGTCA
TAGCGACTAATCGCTAGTTCATTTGCTTTGAAAACAACTAATTCAGACATACATCTCAATTGGTCTAGGT
GATTTTAATCACTATACCAATTGAGATGGGCTAGTCAATGATAATTACTAGTCCTTTTCCTTTGAGTTGT
GGGTATCTGTAAATTCTGCTAGACCTTTGCTGGAAAACTTGTAAATTCTGCTAGACCCTCTGTAAATTCC
GCTAGACCTTTGTGTGTTTTTTTTGTTTATATTCAAGTGGTTATAATTTATAGAATAAAGAAAGAATAAA
AAAAGATAAAAAGAATAGATCCCAGCCCTGTGTATAACTCACTACTTTAGTCAGTTCCGCAGTATTACAA
AAGGATGTCGCAAACGCTGTTTGCTCCTCTACAAAACAGACCTTAAAACCCTAAAGGCTTAAGTAGCACC
CTCGCAAGCTCGGGCAAATCGCTGAATATTCCTTTTGTCTCCGACCATCAGGCACCTGAGTCGCTGTCTT
TTTCGTGACATTCAGTTCGCTGCGCTCACGGCTCTGGCAGTGAATGGGGGTAAATGGCACTACAGGCGCC
TTTTATGGATTCATGCAAGGAAACTACCCATAATACAAGAAAAGCCCGTCACGGGCTTCTCAGGGCGTTT
TATGGCGGGTCTGCTATGTGGTGCTATCTGACTTTTTGCTGTTCAGCAGTTCCTGCCCTCTGATTTTCCA
GTCTGACCACTTCGGATTATCCCGTGACAGGTCATTCAGACTGGCTAATGCACCCAGTAAGGCAGCGGTA
TCATCAACAGGCTTACCCGTCTTACTGTCCCTAGTGCTTGGATTCTCACCAATAAAAAACGCCCGGCGGC
AACCGAGCGTTCTGAACAAATCCAGATGGAGTTCTGAGGTCATTACTGGATCTATCAACAGGAGTCCAAG
CGAGCTCGTAAACTTGGTCTGACAGTTACCAATGCTTAATCAGTGAGGCACCTATCTCAGCGATCTGTCT
ATTTCGTTCATCCATAGTTGCCTGACTCCCCGTCGTGTAGATAACTACGATACGGGAGGGCTTACCATCT
GGCCCCAGTGCTGCAATGATACCGCGAGACCCACGCTCACCGGCTCCAGATTTATCAGCAATAAACCAGC
CAGCCGGAAGGGCCGAGCGCAGAAGTGGTCCTGCAACTTTATCCGCCTCCATCCAGTCTATTAATTGTTG
CCGGGAAGCTAGAGTAAGTAGTTCGCCAGTTAATAGTTTGCGCAACGTTGTTGCCATTGCTACAGGCATC
GTGGTGTCACGCTCGTCGTTTGGTATGGCTTCATTCAGCTCCGGTTCCCAACGATCAAGGCGAGTTACAT
GATCCCCCATGTTGTGCAAAAAAGCGGTTAGCTCCTTCGGTCCTCCGATCGTTGTCAGAAGTAAGTTGGC
CGCAGTGTTATCACTCATGGTTATGGCAGCACTGCATAATTCTCTTACTGTCATGCCATCCGTAAGATGC
TTTTCTGTGACTGGTGAGTACTCAACCAAGTCATTCTGAGAATAGTGTATGCGGCGACCGAGTTGCTCTT
GCCCGGCGTCAATACGGGATAATACCGCGCCACATAGCAGAACTTTAAAAGTGCTCATCATTGGAAAACG
TTCTTCGGGGCGAAAACTCTCAAGGATCTTACCGCTGTTGAGATCCAGTTCGATGTAACCCACTCGTGCA
CCCAACTGATCTTCAGCATCTTTTACTTTCACCAGCGTTTCTGGGTGAGCAAAAACAGGAAGGCAAAATG
CCGCAAAAAAGGGAATAAGGGCGACACGGAAATGTTGAATACTCATACTCTTCCTTTTTCAATATTATTG
AAGCATTTATCAGGGTTATTGTCTCATGAGCGGATACATATTTGAATGTATTTAGAAAAATAAACAAATA
GGGG
