>Addgene plasmid #60759 | pZS1[GalS-L,LacI-L] | addgene partial sequence | sequence record 112378 | AmpSeq-F 5'-ctcatgagcggatacatatttgaa-3'
CATCGCCTGATTTGTTGAGTTAGTGATCGCCGCCGCATTCTGGCGTGTTGCGACAGAATGGCGACGCACT
AACGTCGGCATAAAACAGTGGCTGGCACGAGGATCAATATTGCCTGCTGCCCCCTGCAAGGCCAGTTCGG
TGGCTAATTTCGCCATTGAAGCAATGGGATAACGCACGGTCGTTAATTGCGGGTCGGTGTAACGGGCGAT
GGGAATATCATCGAACCCGATGATTGAGAGATGTAACGGAATCGCAATGCCATTATCTTTTAATGCTGTC
AGTGCGCCAGCGGCCATATTGTCGTTATAAGCAAATACAGCGGTAAGTTGTAGATTGCGCCCCAGCAGTT
TAACCATCGCCGCCTCACCGCCCGGCATGTCCGGCGTACCAGCGCCAATCCAGCTTTCCGGCGGAATAAT
ATCCTGCTCTTTCAACGCACTCATCCAGCCTGCTTTACGCATGGCGTCATCTTCAATGCCGTGGCTGGAA
GAAAGATAACCAATACGTTGATGACCGTTATTCAGCAACATGCGCGTCGCCATTCGGGCACCGCTGAGAT
TATCCAGGCAAACGCAACGATGGGCGTACCCCGGCACAACGCGGTTGATTAACACCATACCGGGAATGTT
ATCCATAAATTGCGCCAGTTCATCGTCACTCAATGCTTTTGAGTGAACAATCAACGCATTACAACGCTGG
CGAATTAACACCTCAATGGCGTGACGCTCTTTTTCCGCTTCATGATAGCTATTGCCGATTAGCACGTATT
TCTGATGCTGCTGAGCGACCAGATCCACCGCTTTTACCAGCGCGCCGAAAAACGCATCAGAAACGTCCAT
CA
